Addgene plasmid #70072: pLVE-FH-Dnd1-IN
Purpose: 2nd gen lentiviral vector. Cre-removable and tet/dox-controllable expression of FLAG-HA-tagged murine Dnd1 in mammalian cells.
Depositing lab: Thomas Tuschl. Depositing organization: Rockefeller University. Publication: DND1 maintains germline stem cells via recruitment of the CCR4-NOT complex to target mRNAs. Yamaji M, Jishage M, Meyer C, Suryawanshi H, Der E, Yamaji M, Garzia A, Morozov P, Manickavel S, McFarland HL, Roeder RG, Hafner M, Tuschl T. Nature. 2017 Mar 23;543(7646):568-572. doi: 10.1038/nature21690. Epub 2017 Mar 15. PubMed 28297718.
Backbone
  Vector backbone: pLVE-FH-IN
  Backbone manufacturer: Tuschl lab, Addgene plasmid #70071
  Backbone size w/o insert (bp): 10748
  Vector type: Mammalian Expression, Lentiviral, Cre/Lox
  Selectable markers: Neomycin (select with G418)
Growth in bacteria
  Bacterial resistance: Ampicillin, 100 μg/mL
  Growth temperature: 37°C
  Growth strain: NEB Stable
  Copy number: High Copy
Gene/Insert
  Gene/Insert name: Dnd1 (alt names: dead end homolog 1; RBMS4; DND microRNA-mediated repression inhibitor 1)
  Species: M. musculus (mouse)
  Insert size (bp): 1065
  GenBank ID: 213236
  Entrez Gene: Dnd1 (a.k.a. RBMS4, Ter)
  Promoter: EF1alpha
  Tag / fusion protein: FLAG (N terminal on backbone); HA (N terminal on backbone)
  Cloning method: Gibson Cloning
  Sequencing primers: 5′ EF1a-F
Terms and licenses: Academic/Nonprofit Terms; Industry Terms: Not Available to Industry
How to cite: pLVE-FH-Dnd1-IN was a gift from Thomas Tuschl (Addgene plasmid # 70072 ; http://n2t.net/addgene:70072 ; RRID:Addgene_70072)
