[The description below was written by a language model from this plasmid's Addgene catalogue record and pLannotate feature annotations shown in this document.]
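Description:
pLVE-FH-Dnd1-IN is a second-generation HIV-1-based lentiviral expression vector built on the pLVE-FH-IN backbone. It delivers FLAG-HA-tagged mouse Dnd1 (dead end homolog 1, an RNA-binding protein of the germline) into mammalian cells. In bacteria it is maintained through a high-copy ColE1/pUC-type origin and ampicillin resistance (AmpR). The plasmid backbone outside the viral region also carries remnants of older vectors, including an SV40 promoter followed by gpt fragments, SV40 small t intron and poly(A) sequences, and pBR322-derived fragments.

The proviral region is flanked by HIV-1 LTR sequences and contains the Ψ packaging signal with a partial gag, the Rev response element for Rev-dependent export of the genomic RNA, and a cPPT/CTS element that aids nuclear import. Expression is driven by the human EF-1α promoter with portions of its first intron. The roughly 1.06 kb Dnd1 coding sequence was inserted by Gibson assembly downstream of backbone-encoded N-terminal FLAG and HA tags; only a FLAG fragment is annotated in the feature table. An EMCV IRES then links Dnd1 to the neomycin phosphotransferase gene, so both are translated from one transcript and G418 selection enriches for Dnd1-expressing cells.

A loxP site sits in the 3' LTR region. Copying of this region to the 5' LTR during reverse transcription would flank the integrated provirus with loxP sites, consistent with the stated Cre-removable design. The record also describes tet/dox-controllable expression, but no tet operator or related element is annotated, so the table does not show how this control is achieved. The associated work concerns DND1 function in germline stem cells.
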