Features (pLannotate 1.2.2; 36 found; start..end, strand, type, name):
      1..330     +  CDS            nef (fragment): NEF_HV1BR - Experimental evidence at protein level: Swiss-Prot protein existence level 1. Extracellular Nef protein targets CD4(+) T-lymphocytes for apoptosis by interacting with CXCR4 surface receptors (PubMed:14990729). From Human immunodeficiency virus type 1 group M subtype B (isolate BRU/LAI) (HIV-1).
    378..635     +  LTR            5' LTR (truncated): truncated 5' long terminal repeat (LTR) from HIV-1
    682..807     +  misc_feature   HIV-1 Ψ: packaging signal of human immunodeficiency virus type 1
    791..1154    +  CDS            HIV-1 gag (fragment): gag protein from human immunodeficiency virus 1; gag
   1300..1533    +  misc_feature   RRE: The Rev response element (RRE) of HIV-1 allows for Rev-dependent mRNA export from the nucleus to the cytoplasm.
   1910..2010    +  CDS            Rev (fragment): human immunodeficiency virus 1 (HIV-1) Rev protein; rev; enhances nuclear export of unspliced and incompletely spliced viral mRNAs
   2047..2113    +  CDS            small t antigen (fragment): SV40 (simian virus 40) small t antigen
   2139..2350    +  promoter       EF-1α core promoter: core promoter for human elongation factor EF-1α
   2351..2459    +  intron         EF-1α intron A (fragment): intron upstream of the start codon of human EF-1α
   3085..3288    +  intron         EF-1α intron A: truncated intron upstream of the start codon of human EF-1α
   3345..3462    +  misc_feature   cPPT/CTS: central polypurine tract and central termination sequence of HIV-1
   3500..3520    +  CDS            FLAG (fragment): FLAG® epitope tag, followed by an enterokinase cleavage site
   3602..4657    +  CDS            Dnd1: DND1_MOUSE - Also known as Rbms4, Ter. Experimental evidence at protein level: Swiss-Prot protein existence level 1. RNA-binding factor that positively regulates gene expression by prohibiting miRNA-mediated gene suppression (By similarity). Relieves miRNA repression in germline cells (By similarity). Prohibits the function of several miRNAs by blocking the accessibility of target mRNAs (By similarity). Sequence-specific RNA-binding factor that binds specifically to U-rich regions (URRs) in the 3' untranslated region (3'-UTR) of several mRNAs (By similarity). Does not bind to miRNAs (By simila
   4782..5244    +  misc_feature   IRES: internal ribosome entry site (IRES) of the encephalomyocarditis virus (EMCV)
   5258..6049    +  CDS            neo: KKA2_KLEPN - Also known as kan, nptII. Experimental evidence at protein level: Swiss-Prot protein existence level 1. Resistance to kanamycin, neomycin, paromomycin, ribostamycin, butirosin and gentamicin B. From Klebsiella pneumoniae.
   6061..6203    +  polyA_signal   EF-1α poly(A) signal (fragment): human EF-1α polyadenylation signal
   6250..6354    +  CDS            nef (fragment): NEF_HV1LA - Experimental evidence at protein level: Swiss-Prot protein existence level 1. Extracellular Nef protein targets CD4(+) T-lymphocytes for apoptosis by interacting with CXCR4 surface receptors. From Human immunodeficiency virus type 1 group M subtype B (isolate Lai) (HIV-1).
   6375..6408    +  protein_bind   loxP: Cre-mediated recombination occurs in the 8-bp core sequence (GCATACAT). Cre recombinase
   6428..6608    +  LTR            5' LTR (truncated): truncated 5' long terminal repeat (LTR) from HIV-1
   6633..6651    -  promoter       SP6 promoter: promoter for bacteriophage SP6 RNA polymerase
   6879..7158    +  CDS            TcR (fragment): tetracycline efflux protein; tet; confers resistance to tetracycline
   7159..7207    -  misc_feature   bom (fragment): basis of mobility region from pBR322
   7309..7344    -  CDS            rop (fragment): Rop protein, which maintains plasmids at low copy number; rop
   7439..7543    +  promoter       AmpR promoter: bla
   7544..8404    +  CDS            AmpR: β-lactamase; bla; confers resistance to ampicillin, carbenicillin, and related antibiotics
   8575..9163    +  rep_origin     ori: high-copy-number ColE1/pMB1/pBR322/pUC origin of replication
   9346..9402    +  CDS            lacI (fragment): lac repressor; lacI; The lac repressor binds to the lac operator to inhibit transcription in E. coli. This inhibition can be relieved by adding lactose or isopropyl-β-D-thiogalactopyranoside (IPTG).
   9409..9738    +  promoter       SV40 promoter: SV40 enhancer and early promoter
   9938..10057   +  CDS            gpt (fragment): XGPT_ECOLI - Also known as gpp, gxu. Experimental evidence at protein level: Swiss-Prot protein existence level 1. Purine salvage pathway enzyme that catalyzes the transfer of the ribosyl-5-phosphate group from 5-phospho-alpha-D-ribose 1- diphosphate (PRPP) to the N9 position of the 6-oxopurines guanine and xanthine to form the corresponding ribonucleotides GMP (guanosine 5'- monophosphate) and XMP (xanthosine 5'-monophosphate), with the release of PPi. To a lesser extent, also acts on hypoxanthine (PubMed:9100006, PubMed:3886014). Does not ribophosphorylate adenine (PubMed:3886014). From Esch
  10057..10392   +  CDS            gpt (fragment): XGPT_ECOLI - Also known as gpp, gxu. Experimental evidence at protein level: Swiss-Prot protein existence level 1. Purine salvage pathway enzyme that catalyzes the transfer of the ribosyl-5-phosphate group from 5-phospho-alpha-D-ribose 1- diphosphate (PRPP) to the N9 position of the 6-oxopurines guanine and xanthine to form the corresponding ribonucleotides GMP (guanosine 5'- monophosphate) and XMP (xanthosine 5'-monophosphate), with the release of PPi. To a lesser extent, also acts on hypoxanthine (PubMed:9100006, PubMed:3886014). Does not ribophosphorylate adenine (PubMed:3886014). From Esch
  10487..10792   +  CDS            frsA (fragment): FRSA_ECOLI - Also known as yafA. Experimental evidence at protein level: Swiss-Prot protein existence level 1. Catalyzes the hydrolysis of esters (PubMed:15808744). Displays esterase activity toward pNP-butyrate (PubMed:15808744). May stimulate mixed-acid fermentation by acting as a fermentation/respiration switch that down-regulates respiration and up- regulates fermentation rates (PubMed:15169777). From Escherichia coli (strain K12).
  10796..10870   +  CDS            small t antigen (fragment): SV40 (simian virus 40) small t antigen
  10872..10937   +  intron         small t intron: SV40 (simian virus 40) small t antigen intron
  11067..11087   +  CDS            SV40 NLS: nuclear localization signal of SV40 (simian virus 40) large T antigen
  11406..11489   +  CDS            large T antigen (fragment): large T antigen from SV40 (simian virus 40)
  11512..11646   +  polyA_signal   SV40 poly(A) signal: SV40 polyadenylation signal
>Addgene plasmid #70072 | pLVE-FH-Dnd1-IN | depositor full sequence | sequence record 124725 | pLVE-FH-Dnd1-IN sequence 11813 bps
TTGGAAGGGCTAATTCACTCCCAAAGAAGACAAGATATCCTTGATCTGTGGATCTACCACACACAAGGCT
ACTTCCCTGATTAGCAGAACTACACACCAGGGCCAGGGGTCAGATATCCACTGACCTTTGGATGGTGCTA
CAAGCTAGTACCAGTTGAGCCAGATAAGGTAGAAGAGGCCAATAAAGGAGAGAACACCAGCTTGTTACAC
CCTGTGAGCCTGCATGGGATGGATGACCCGGAGAGAGAAGTGTTAGAGTGGAGGTTTGACAGCCGCCTAG
CATTTCATCACGTGGCCCGAGAGCTGCATCCGGAGTACTTCAAGAACTGCTGATATCGAGCTTGCTACAA
GGGACTTTCCGCTGGGGACTTTCCAGGGAGGCGTGGCCTGGGCGGGACTGGGGAGTGGCGAGCCCTCAGA
TCCTGCATATAAGCAGCTGCTTTTTGCCTGTACTGGGTCTCTCTGGTTAGACCAGATCTGAGCCTGGGAG
CTCTCTGGCTAACTAGGGAACCCACTGCTTAAGCCTCAATAAAGCTTGCCTTGAGTGCTTCAAGTAGTGT
GTGCCCGTCTGTTGTGTGACTCTGGTAACTAGAGATCCCTCAGACCCTTTTAGTCAGTGTGGAAAATCTC
TAGCAGTGGCGCCCGAACAGGGACTTGAAAGCGAAAGGGAAACCAGAGGAGCTCTCTCGACGCAGGACTC
GGCTTGCTGAAGCGCGCACGGCAAGAGGCGAGGGGCGGCGACTGGTGAGTACGCCAAAAATTTTGACTAG
CGGAGGCTAGAAGGAGAGAGATGGGTGCGAGAGCGTCAGTATTAAGCGGGGGAGAATTAGATCGCGATGG
GAAAAAATTCGGTTAAGGCCAGGGGGAAAGAAAAAATATAAATTAAAACATATAGTATGGGCAAGCAGGG
AGCTAGAACGATTCGCAGTTAATCCTGGCCTGTTAGAAACATCAGAAGGCTGTAGACAAATACTGGGACA
GCTACAACCATCCCTTCAGACAGGATCAGAAGAACTTAGATCATTATATAATACAGTAGCAACCCTCTAT
TGTGTGCATCAAAGGATAGAGATAAAAGACACCAAGGAAGCTTTAGACAAGATAGAGGAAGAGCAAAACA
AAAGTAAGACCACCGCACAGCAAGCGGCCGCTGATCTTCAGACCTGGAGGAGGAGATATGAGGGACAATT
GGAGAAGTGAATTATATAAATATAAAGTAGTAAAAATTGAACCATTAGGAGTAGCACCCACCAAGGCAAA
GAGAAGAGTGGTGCAGAGAGAAAAAAGAGCAGTGGGAATAGGAGCTTTGTTCCTTGGGTTCTTGGGAGCA
GCAGGAAGCACTATGGGCGCAGCGTCAATGACGCTGACGGTACAGGCCAGACAATTATTGTCTGGTATAG
TGCAGCAGCAGAACAATTTGCTGAGGGCTATTGAGGCGCAACAGCATCTGTTGCAACTCACAGTCTGGGG
CATCAAGCAGCTCCAGGCAAGAATCCTGGCTGTGGAAAGATACCTAAAGGATCAACAGCTCCTGGGGATT
TGGGGTTGCTCTGGAAAACTCATTTGCACCACTGCTGTGCCTTGGAATGCTAGTTGGAGTAATAAATCTC
TGGAACAGATTTGGAATCACACGACCTGGATGGAGTGGGACAGAGAAATTAACAATTACACAAGCTTAAT
ACACTCCTTAATTGAAGAATCGCAAAACCAGCAAGAAAAGAATGAACAAGAATTATTGGAATTAGATAAA
TGGGCAAGTTTGTGGAATTGGTTTAACATAACAAATTGGCTGTGGTATATAAAATTATTCATAATGATAG
TAGGAGGCTTGGTAGGTTTAAGAATAGTTTTTGCTGTACTTTCTATAGTGAATAGAGTTAGGCAGGGATA
TTCACCATTATCGTTTCAGACCCACCTCCCAACCCCGAGGGGACCCGACAGGCCCGAAGGAATAGAAGAA
GAAGGTGGAGAGAGAGACAGAGACAGATCCATTCGATTAGTGAACGGATCTCGACGGTATCGATGTCGAC
GATAAGCTTTGCAAAGATGGATAAAGTTTTAAACAGAGAGGAATCTTTGCAGCTAATGGACCTTCTAGGT
CTTGAAAGGAGTGGGAATTGGCTCCGGTGCCCGTCAGTGGGCAGAGCGCACATCGCCCACAGTCCCCGAG
AAGTTGGGGGGAGGGGTCGGCAATTGAACCGGTGCCTAGAGAAGGTGGCGCGGGGTAAACTGGGAAAGTG
ATGTCGTGTACTGGCTCCGCCTTTTTCCCGAGGGTGGGGGAGAACCGTATATAAGTGCAGTAGTCGCCGT
GAACGTTCTTTTTCGCAACGGGTTTGCCGCCAGAACACAGGTAAGTGCCGTGTGTGGTTCCCGCGGGCCT
GGCCTCTTTACGGGTTATGGCCCTTGCGTGCCTTGAATTACTTCCACTGGCTGCAGTACGTGATTCTTGA
TCCCGAGCTTCGGGTTGGAAGTGGGTGGGAGAGTTCGAGGCCTTGCGCTTAAGGAGCCCCTTCGCCTCGT
GCTTGAGTTGAGGCCTGGCCTGGGCGCTGGGGCCGCCGCGTGCGAATCTGGTGGCACCTTCGCGCCTGTC
TCGCTGCTTTCGATAAGTCTCTAGCCATTTAAAATTTTTGATGACCTGCTGCGACGCTTTTTTTCTGGCA
AGATAGTCTTGTAAATGCGGGCCAAGATCTGCACACTGGTATTTCGGTTTTTGGGGCCGCGGGCGGCGAC
GGGGCCCGTGCGTCCCAGCGCACATGTTCGGCGAGGCGGGGCCTGCGAGCGCGGCCACCGAGAATCGGAC
GGGGGTAGTCTCAAGCTGGCCGGCCTGCTCTGGTGCCTGGCCTCGCGCCGCCGTGTATCGCCCCGCCCTG
GGCGGCAAGGCTGGCCCGGTCGGCACCAGTTGCGTGAGCGGAAAGATGGCCGCTTCCCGGCCCTGCTGCA
GGGAGCTCAAAATGGAGGACGCGGCGCTCGGGAGAGCGGGCGGGTGAGTCACCCACACAAAGGAAAAGGG
CCTTTCCGTCCTCAGCCGTCGCTTCATGTGACTCCACGGAGTACCGGGCGCCGTCCAGGCACCTCGATTA
GTTCTCGAGCTTTTGGAGTACGTCGTCTTTAGGTTGGGGGGAGGGGTTTTATGCGATGGAGTTTCCCCAC
ACTGAGTGGGTGGAGACTGAAGTTAGGCCAGCTTGGCACTTGATGTAATTCTCCTTGGAATTTGCCCTTT
TTGAGTTTGGATCTTGGTTCATTCTCAAGCCTCAGACAGTGGTTCAAAGTTTTTTTCTTCCATTTCAGGT
GTCGTGAGGAATTTCGACATTTAAATTTAATTAATCTCGACGGTATCGGTTAACTTTTAAAAGAAAAGGG
GGGATTGGGGGGTACAGTGCAGGGGAAAGAATAGTAGACATAATAGCAACAGACATACAAACTAAAGAAT
TACAAAAACAAATTACAAAAATTCAAAATTTTATCGATCACGAGACTAGCCTCGAGGGCCACCATGGACT
ACAAGGACGACGATGACAAGTACCCTTATGACGTGCCCGATTACGCTTCTGGTGGCGGTGGCTCGGGCGG
AGGTGGGTCGGGTGGCGGCGGATCAGGATCCATGCAGTCCAAACGGGAGTGCGAGCAATGGTGTGAGAGG
GTGAATCCAGAGAACAAGGCAGCCCTGGAGGCGTGGGTAAGGGAGACTGGCATCCGCCTGGTGCAGGTCA
ACGGGCAAAGGAAGTATGGAGGGCCACCCCCAGGCTGGGTGGGCAGCCCGCCACCGTCAGGGTCCGAGGT
GTATATCGGACGACTTCCGCAGGACGTGTACGAGCACCAGCTAATCCCACTCTTCCAGCGCGTGGGGCGC
CTCTATGAGTTCCGCCTAATGATGACCTTCAGTGGTTTGAACCGCGGCTTTGCCTATGCGCGCTACAGCT
CGCGGCGCGGTGCCCAGGCCGCCATTGCTACGCTGCACAACCACCAGCTGCGGCCTTCTTGCCAGCTCCT
GGTGTGCCGAAGCACCGAGAAGTGCGAGCTGACGGTGGACGGGCTGCCTCTTAGCTTAAACCGCCGAGCG
TTACTGCTCGCCCTGCAACCGTTCGGTCCCTGCCTCCAGGAGACACTGCTGCTACCCAGCCCTGGGTCTG
CGCCCTCTCAGATTGCGCTGCTCAAGTTCAGTACGCACCGAGCTGCTGCTATGGCCAAAAAGGCCCTGGT
AGAAGGTCAGTCACGCCTCTGTGGAGAGCAGGTGGCTGTGGAGTGGCTCAAGCCAGACCTAAAGCAGCAC
TTCCGCCAGCAGCTTGCAGGTCCCTCACTGCGGTTCCTCAGGCCAGATGTCAGCCAACTAACCCAGACCA
GGGAGAAGCTGGGGTCCCAAGGGGCTCGGGCTGCCCTGCAACTGCTGTGTCAACGGATGAAGCTAGGCAG
CCCAGTGTTCCTGACCAAGTGTTTAGGAACAGGGCCTGCTGGCTGGCATCGCTTTTGGTACCAGGTGGTG
ATCCCTGGGCATCCAGTGCCTTTCAGTGGCCTCATTTGGGTTGTGTTGGCCTCTGATTGGCAGGATGGGC
ATGAGGTGGCCAAGGATGCTGTGTCCGCACAGCTGCTGGAGGCACTGAGTGAACCTAGGACCAGCTTGTG
GTCTCCTGGGGCTGAAGCAGGTACTATGGTTAAGCAGTGAGGATCCTAACCCCCTCTCCCTCCCCCCCCC
CTAACGTTACTGGCCGAAGCCGCTTGGAATAAGGCCGGTGTGCGTTTGTCTATATGTTATTTTCCACCAT
ATTGCCGTCTTTTGGCAATGTGAGGGCCCGGAAACCTGGCCCTGTCTTCTTGACGAGCATTCCTAGGGGT
CTTTCCCCTCTCGCCAAAGGAATGCAAGGTCTGTTGAATGTCGTGAAGGAAGCAGTTCCTCTGGAAGCTT
CTTGAAGACAAACAACGTCTGTAGCGACCCTTTGCAGGCAGCGGAACCCCCCACCTGGCGACAGGTGCCT
CTGCGGCCAAAAGCCACGTGTATAAGATACACCTGCAAAGGCGGCACAACCCCAGTGCCACGTTGTGAGT
TGGATAGTTGTGGAAAGAGTCAAATGGCTCTCCTCAAGCGTATTCAACAAGGGGCTGAAGGATGCCCAGA
AGGTACCCCATTGTATGGGATCTGATCTGGGGCCTCGGTGCACATGCTTTACATGTGTTTAGTCGAGGTT
AAAAAAACGTCTAGGCCCCCCGAACCACGGGGACGTGGTTTTCCTTTGAAAAACACGATGATAATATGGC
CACAACCATGATTGAACAAGATGGATTGCACGCAGGTTCTCCGGCCGCTTGGGTGGAGAGGCTATTCGGC
TATGACTGGGCACAACAGACAATCGGCTGCTCTGATGCCGCCGTGTTCCGGCTGTCAGCGCAGGGGCGCC
CGGTTCTTTTTGTCAAGACCGACCTGTCCGGTGCCCTGAATGAACTGCAGGACGAGGCAGCGCGGCTATC
GTGGCTGGCCACGACGGGCGTTCCTTGCGCAGCTGTGCTCGACGTTGTCACTGAAGCGGGAAGGGACTGG
CTGCTATTGGGCGAAGTGCCGGGGCAGGATCTCCTGTCATCTCACCTTGCTCCTGCCGAGAAAGTATCCA
TCATGGCTGATGCAATGCGGCGGCTGCATACGCTTGATCCGGCTACCTGCCCATTCGACCACCAAGCGAA
ACATCGCATCGAGCGAGCACGTACTCGGATGGAAGCCGGTCTTGTCGATCAGGATGATCTGGACGAAGAG
CATCAGGGGCTCGCGCCAGCCGAACTGTTCGCCAGGCTCAAGGCGCGCATGCCCGACGGCGAGGATCTCG
TCGTGACCCATGGCGATGCCTGCTTGCCGAATATCATGGTGGAAAATGGCCGCTTTTCTGGATTCATCGA
CTGTGGCCGGCTGGGTGTGGCGGACCGCTATCAGGACATAGCGTTGGCTACCCGTGATATTGCTGAAGAG
CTTGGCGGCGAATGGGCTGACCGCTTCCTCGTGCTTTACGGTATCGCCGCTCCCGATTCGCAGCGCATCG
CCTTCTATCGCCTTCTTGACGAGTTCTTCTGAGAATTCATATTACCCCTAACACCTGCCACCCCAGTCTT
AATCAGTGGTGGAAGAACGGTCTCAGAACTGTTTGTCTCAATTGGCCATTTAAGTTTAATAGTAAAAGAC
TGGTTAATGATAACAATGCATCGTAAAACCTTCAGAAGGAAAGAATGTTGTGGACCATTTTTTTTGTGTG
TGGCAGTTTTAAGTTATTGGTACCTTTAAGACCAATGACTTACAAGGCAGCTGTAGATCTTAGCCACTTT
TTAAAAGAAAAGGGGGGACTGGAAGGGCTAATTCACTCCCAACGAAGACAAGATGGGATCAATTCACCAT
GGGAATAACTTCGTATAGCATACATTATACGAAGTTATGCTGCTTTTTGCTTGTACTGGGTCTCTCTGGT
TAGACCAGATCTGAGCCTGGGAGCTCTCTGGCTAACTAGGGAACCCACTGCTTAAGCCTCAATAAAGCTT
GCCTTGAGTGCTTCAAGTAGTGTGTGCCCGTCTGTTGTGTGACTCTGGTAACTAGAGATCCCTCAGACCC
TTTTAGTCAGTGTGGAAAATCTCTAGCAGCATCTAGAATTAATTCCGTGTATTCTATAGTGTCACCTAAA
TCGTATGTGTATGATACATAAGGTTATGTATTAATTGTAGCCGCGTTCTAACGACAATATGTACAAGCCT
AATTGTGTAGCATCTGGCTTACTGAAGCAGACCCTATCATCTCTCTCGTAAACTGCCGTCAGAGTCGGTT
TGGTTGGACGAACCTTCTGAGTTTCTGGTAACGCCGTCCCGCACCCGGAAATGGTCAGCGAACCAATCAG
CAGGGTCATCGCTAGCCAGATCCTCTACGCCGGACGCATCGTGGCCGGCATCACCGGCGCCACAGGTGCG
GTTGCTGGCGCCTATATCGCCGACATCACCGATGGGGAAGATCGGGCTCGCCACTTCGGGCTCATGAGCG
CTTGTTTCGGCGTGGGTATGGTGGCAGGCCCCGTGGCCGGGGGACTGTTGGGCGCCATCTCCTTGCATGC
ACCATTCCTTGCGGCGGCGGTGCTCAACGGCCTCAACCTACTACTGGGCTGCTTCCTAATGCAGGAGTCG
CATAAGGGAGAGCGTCGAATGGTGCACTCTCAGTACAATCTGCTCTGATGCCGCATAGTTAAGCCAGCCC
CGACACCCGCCAACACCCGCTGACGCGCCCTGACGGGCTTGTCTGCTCCCGGCATCCGCTTACAGACAAG
CTGTGACCGTCTCCGGGAGCTGCATGTGTCAGAGGTTTTCACCGTCATCACCGAAACGCGCGAGACGAAA
GGGCCTCGTGATACGCCTATTTTTATAGGTTAATGTCATGATAATAATGGTTTCTTAGACGTCAGGTGGC
ACTTTTCGGGGAAATGTGCGCGGAACCCCTATTTGTTTATTTTTCTAAATACATTCAAATATGTATCCGC
TCATGAGACAATAACCCTGATAAATGCTTCAATAATATTGAAAAAGGAAGAGTATGAGTATTCAACATTT
CCGTGTCGCCCTTATTCCCTTTTTTGCGGCATTTTGCCTTCCTGTTTTTGCTCACCCAGAAACGCTGGTG
AAAGTAAAAGATGCTGAAGATCAGTTGGGTGCACGAGTGGGTTACATCGAACTGGATCTCAACAGCGGTA
AGATCCTTGAGAGTTTTCGCCCCGAAGAACGTTTTCCAATGATGAGCACTTTTAAAGTTCTGCTATGTGG
CGCGGTATTATCCCGTATTGACGCCGGGCAAGAGCAACTCGGTCGCCGCATACACTATTCTCAGAATGAC
TTGGTTGAGTACTCACCAGTCACAGAAAAGCATCTTACGGATGGCATGACAGTAAGAGAATTATGCAGTG
CTGCCATAACCATGAGTGATAACACTGCGGCCAACTTACTTCTGACAACGATCGGAGGACCGAAGGAGCT
AACCGCTTTTTTGCACAACATGGGGGATCATGTAACTCGCCTTGATCGTTGGGAACCGGAGCTGAATGAA
GCCATACCAAACGACGAGCGTGACACCACGATGCCTGTAGCAATGGCAACAACGTTGCGCAAACTATTAA
CTGGCGAACTACTTACTCTAGCTTCCCGGCAACAATTAATAGACTGGATGGAGGCGGATAAAGTTGCAGG
ACCACTTCTGCGCTCGGCCCTTCCGGCTGGCTGGTTTATTGCTGATAAATCTGGAGCCGGTGAGCGTGGG
TCTCGCGGTATCATTGCAGCACTGGGGCCAGATGGTAAGCCCTCCCGTATCGTAGTTATCTACACGACGG
GGAGTCAGGCAACTATGGATGAACGAAATAGACAGATCGCTGAGATAGGTGCCTCACTGATTAAGCATTG
GTAACTGTCAGACCAAGTTTACTCATATATACTTTAGATTGATTTAAAACTTCATTTTTAATTTAAAAGG
ATCTAGGTGAAGATCCTTTTTGATAATCTCATGACCAAAATCCCTTAACGTGAGTTTTCGTTCCACTGAG
CGTCAGACCCCGTAGAAAAGATCAAAGGATCTTCTTGAGATCCTTTTTTTCTGCGCGTAATCTGCTGCTT
GCAAACAAAAAAACCACCGCTACCAGCGGTGGTTTGTTTGCCGGATCAAGAGCTACCAACTCTTTTTCCG
AAGGTAACTGGCTTCAGCAGAGCGCAGATACCAAATACTGTCCTTCTAGTGTAGCCGTAGTTAGGCCACC
ACTTCAAGAACTCTGTAGCACCGCCTACATACCTCGCTCTGCTAATCCTGTTACCAGTGGCTGCTGCCAG
TGGCGATAAGTCGTGTCTTACCGGGTTGGACTCAAGACGATAGTTACCGGATAAGGCGCAGCGGTCGGGC
TGAACGGGGGGTTCGTGCACACAGCCCAGCTTGGAGCGAACGACCTACACCGAACTGAGATACCTACAGC
GTGAGCATTGAGAAAGCGCCACGCTTCCCGAAGGGAGAAAGGCGGACAGGTATCCGGTAAGCGGCAGGGT
CGGAACAGGAGAGCGCACGAGGGAGCTTCCAGGGGGAAACGCCTGGTATCTTTATAGTCCTGTCGGGTTT
CGCCACCTCTGACTTGAGCGTCGATTTTTGTGATGCTCGTCAGGGGGGCGGAGCCTATGGAAAAACGCCA
GCAACGCGGCCTTTTTACGGTTCCTGGCCTTTTGCTGGCCTTTTGCTCACATGTTCTTTCCTGCGTTATC
CCCTGATTCTGTGGATAACCGTATTACCGCCTTTGAGTGAGCTGATACCGCTCGCCGCAGCCGAACGACC
GAGCGCAGCGAGTCAGTGAGCGAGGAAGCGGAAGAGCGCCCAATACGCAAACCGCCTCTCCCCGCGCGTT
GGCCGATTCATTAATGCAGCTGTGGAATGTGTGTCAGTTAGGGTGTGGAAAGTCCCCAGGCTCCCCAGCA
GGCAGAAGTATGCAAAGCATGCATCTCAATTAGTCAGCAACCAGGTGTGGAAAGTCCCCAGGCTCCCCAG
CAGGCAGAAGTATGCAAAGCATGCATCTCAATTAGTCAGCAACCATAGTCCCGCCCCTAACTCCGCCCAT
CCCGCCCCTAACTCCGCCCAGTTCCGCCCATTCTCCGCCCCATGGCTGACTAATTTTTTTTATTTATGCA
GAGGCCGAGGCCGCCTCGGCCTCTGAGCTATTCCAGAAGTAGTGAGGAGGCTTTTTTGGAGGCCTAGGCT
TTTGCAAAAAGCTTGGACACAAGACAGGCTTGCGAGATATGTTTGAGAATACCACTTTATCCCGCGTCAG
GGAGAGGCAGTGCGTAAAAAGACGCGGACTCATGTGAAATACTGGTTTTTAGTGCGCCAGATCTCTATAA
TCTCGCGCAACCTATTTTCCCCTCGAACACTTTTTAAGCCGTAGATAAACAGGCTGGGACACTTCACATG
AGCGAAAAATACATCGTCACCTGGGACATGTTGCAGATCCATGCACGTAAACTCGCAAGCCGACTGATGC
CTTCTGAACAATGGAAAGGCATTATTGCCGTAAGCCGTGGCGGTCTGTACCGGGTGCGTTACTGGCGCGT
GAACTGGGTATTCGTCATGTCGATACCGTTTGTATTTCCAGCTACGATCACGACAACCAGCGCGAGCTTA
AAGTGCTGAAACGCGCAGAAGGCGATGGCGAAGGCTTCATCGTTATTGATGACCTGGTGGATACCGGTGG
TACTGCGGTTGCGATTCGTGAAATGTATCCAAAAGCGCACTTTGTCACCATCTTCGCAAAACCGGCTGGT
CGTCCGCTGGTTGATGACTATGTTGTTGATATCCCGCAAGATACCTGGATTGAACAGCCGTGGGATATGG
GCGTCGTATTCGTCCCGCCAATCTCCGGTCGCTAATCTTTTCAACGCCTGGCACTGCCGGGCGTTGTTCT
TTTTAACTTCAGGCGGGTTACAATAGTTTCCAGTAAGTATTCTGGAGGCTGCATCCATGACACAGGCAAA
CCTGAGCGAAACCCTGTTCAAACCCCGCTTTAAACATCCTGAAACCTCGACGCTAGTCCGCCGCTTTAAT
CACGGCGCACAACCGCCTGTGCAGTCGGCCCTTGATGGTAAAACCATCCCTCACTGGTATCGCATGATTA
ACCGTCTGATGTGGATCTGGCGCGGCATTGACCCACGCGAAATCCTCGACGTCCAGGCACGTATTGTGAT
GAGCGATGCCGAACGTACCGACGATGATTTATACGATACGGTGATTGGCTACCGTGGCGGCAACTGGATT
TATGAGTGGGCCCCGGATCTTTGTGAAGGAACCTTACTTCTGTGGTGTGACATAATTGGACAAACTACCT
ACAGAGATTTAAAGCTCTAAGGTAAATATAAAATTTTTAAGTGTATAATGTGTTAAACTACTGATTCTAA
TTGTTTGTGTATTTTAGATTCCAACCTATGGAACTGATGAATGGGAGCAGTGGTGGAATGCCTTTAATGA
GGAAAACCTGTTTTGCTCAGAAGAAATGCCATCTAGTGATGATGAGGCTACTGCTGACTCTCAACATTCT
ACTCCTCCAAAAAAGAAGAGAAAGGTAGAAGACCCCAAGGACTTTCCTTCAGAATTGCTAAGTTTTTTGA
GTCATGCTGTGTTTAGTAATAGAACTCTTGCTTGCTTTGCTATTTACACCACAAAGGAAAAAGCTGCACT
GCTATACAAGAAAATTATGGAAAAATATTCTGTAACCTTTATAAGTAGGCATAACAGTTATAATCATAAC
ATACTGTTTTTTCTTACTCCACACAGGCATAGAGTGTCTGCTATTAATAACTATGCTCAAAAATTGTGTA
CCTTTAGCTTTTTAATTTGTAAAGGGGTTAATAAGGAATATTTGATGTATAGTGCCTTGACTAGAGATCA
TAATCAGCCATACCACATTTGTAGAGGTTTTACTTGCTTTAAAAAACCTCCCACACCTCCCCCTGAACCT
GAAACATAAAATGAATGCAATTGTTGTTGTTAACTTGTTTATTGCAGCTTATAATGGTTACAAATAAAGC
AATAGCATCACAAATTTCACAAATAAAGCATTTTTTTCACTGCATTCTAGTTGTGGTTTGTCCAAACTCA
TCAATGTATCTTATCATGTCTGGATCAACTGGATAACTCAAGCTAACCAAAATCATCCCAAACTTCCCAC
CCCATACCCTATTACCACTGCCAATTACCTAGTGGTTTCATTTACTCTAAACCTGTGATTCCTCTGAATT
ATTTTCATTTTAAAGAAATTGTATTTGTTAAATATGTACTACAAACTTAGTAG
