>Addgene plasmid #70072 | pLVE-FH-Dnd1-IN | addgene partial sequence | sequence record 127606 | IRES-F 5'-TGGCTCTCCTCAAGCGTATT-3'
GTACCCCATTGTATGGGATCTGATCTGGGGCCTCGGTGCACATGCTTTACATGTGTTTAGTCGAGGTTAA
AAAAACGTCTAGGCCCCCCGAACCACGGGGACGTGGTTTTCCTTTGAAAAACACGATGATAATATGGCCA
CAACCATGATTGAACAAGATGGATTGCACGCAGGTTCTCCGGCCGCTTGGGTGGAGAGGCTATTCGGCTA
TGACTGGGCACAACAGACAATCGGCTGCTCTGATGCCGCCGTGTTCCGGCTGTCAGCGCAGGGGCGCCCG
GTTCTTTTTGTCAAGACCGACCTGTCCGGTGCCCTGAATGAACTGCAGGACGAGGCAGCGCGGCTATCGT
GGCTGGCCACGACGGGCGTTCCTTGCGCAGCTGTGCTCGACGTTGTCACTGAAGCGGGAAGGGACTGGCT
GCTATTGGGCGAAGTGCCGGGGCAGGATCTCCTGTCATCTCACCTTGCTCCTGCCGAGAAAGTATCCATC
ATGGCTGATGCAATGCGGCGGCTGCATACGCTTGATCCGGCTACCTGCCCATTCGACCACCAAGCGAAAC
ATCGCATCGAGCGAGCACGTACTCGGATGGAAGCCGGTCTTGTCGATCAGGATGATCTGGACGAAGAGCA
TCAGGGGCTCGCGCCAGCCGAACTGTTCGCCAGGCTCAAGGCGCGCATGCCCGACGGCGAGGATCTCGTC
GTGACCCATGGCGATGCCTGCTTGCCGAATATCATGGTGGAAAATGGCCGCTTTTCTGGATTCATCGACT
GTGGCCGGCTGGGTGTGGCGGACCGCTATCAGGACATAGCGTTGGCTACCCGTGATATTGCTGAA
