>Addgene plasmid #70072 | pLVE-FH-Dnd1-IN | addgene partial sequence | sequence record 127607 | EF1a-F 5'-TCAAGCCTCAGACAGTGGTTC-3'
GTGTCGTGAGGAATTTCGACATTTAAATTTAATTAATCTCGACGGTATCGGTTAACTTTTAAAAGAAAAG
GGGGGATTGGGGGGTACAGTGCAGGGGAAAGAATAGTAGACATAATAGCAACAGACATACAAACTAAAGA
ATTACAAAAACAAATTACAAAAATTCAAAATTTTATCGATCACGAGACTAGCCTCGAGGGCCACCATGGA
CTACAAGGACGACGATGACAAGTACCCTTATGACGTGCCCGATTACGCTTCTGGTGGCGGTGGCTCGGGC
GGAGGTGGGTCGGGTGGCGGCGGATCAGGATCCATGCAGTCCAAACGGGAGTGCGAGCAATGGTGTGAGA
GGGTGAATCCAGAGAACAAGGCAGCCCTGGAGGCGTGGGTAAGGGAGACTGGCATCCGCCTGGTGCAGGT
CAACGGGCAAAGGAAGTATGGAGGGCCACCCCCAGGCTGGGTGGGCAGCCCGCCACCGTCAGGGTCCGAG
GTGTATATCGGACGACTTCCGCAGGACGTGTACGAGCACCAGCTAATCCCACTCTTCCAGCGCGTGGGGC
GCCTCTATGAGTTCCGCCTAATGATGACCTTCAGTGGTTTGAACCGCGGCTTTGCCTATGCGCGCTACAG
CTCGCGGCGCGGTGCCCAGGCCGCCATTGCTACGCTGCACAACC
